Addgene plasmid #101153: sg14x(MS2) MUC4.1
Purpose: gRNA with 14 MCP binding site
Depositing lab: Mazhar Adli. Depositing organization: University of Virginia. Publication: Live cell imaging of low- and non-repetitive chromosome loci using CRISPR-Cas9. Qin P, Parlak M, Kuscu C, Bandaria J, Mir M, Szlachta K, Singh R, Darzacq X, Yildiz A, Adli M. Nat Commun. 2017 Mar 14;8:14725. doi: 10.1038/ncomms14725. PubMed 28290446.
Backbone
  Vector backbone: pSico
  Total vector size (bp): 8370
  Modifications to backbone: none
  Vector type: Lentiviral, CRISPR
  Selectable markers: Puromycin ; BFP
Growth in bacteria
  Bacterial resistance: Ampicillin, 100 μg/mL
  Growth temperature: 37°C
  Growth strain: NEB Stable
  Copy number: High Copy
Gene/Insert
  Gene/Insert name: MUC4
  gRNA/shRNA sequence: GTAAAGTAGAAAAGGCATAAA
  Species: H. sapiens (human)
  Entrez Gene: MUC4 (a.k.a. ASGP, HSA276359, MUC-4)
Terms and licenses: Academic/Nonprofit Terms; Industry Terms: Not Available to Industry
How to cite: sg14x(MS2) MUC4.1 was a gift from Mazhar Adli (Addgene plasmid # 101153 ; http://n2t.net/addgene:101153 ; RRID:Addgene_101153)
