[The description below was written by a language model from this plasmid's Addgene catalogue record and pLannotate feature annotations shown in this document.]
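Description:
sg14x(MS2) MUC4.1 is a lentiviral CRISPR guide RNA vector built on the pSico backbone, designed to express a Streptococcus pyogenes Cas9 single guide RNA targeting the human MUC4 locus. It is propagated in bacteria through a high-copy ColE1/pUC-type origin with ampicillin resistance (AmpR). The catalogue lists a total size of 8,370 bp, whereas the sequenced record behind the feature table is 9,120 nt, so the two do not agree exactly.

The defining feature is the engineered guide scaffold. The annotated tracrRNA and gRNA scaffold fragments flank an array of 14 MS2 stem loops, each a binding site for the bacteriophage MS2 coat protein (MCP). A single guide can therefore recruit many MCP fusion proteins to its genomic target. The associated publication title concerns live-cell imaging of low- and non-repetitive chromosome loci, which fits this signal-amplifying design. The promoter driving the guide is not annotated in the feature table, and the record does not state it.

Downstream, a CMV enhancer/promoter drives puromycin N-acetyltransferase followed by TagBFP, providing drug selection and blue fluorescence to mark transduced cells. The element joining the two coding sequences is not annotated. Two loxP sites in the same orientation bracket the region from the guide scaffold through TagBFP, so Cre recombinase could excise it. The lentiviral framework includes a CMV-driven truncated 5' LTR, the HIV-1 Ψ packaging signal, RRE and cPPT/CTS upstream of the cargo. A WPRE, which enhances transcript expression, and a truncated LTR lie downstream.
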