Features (pLannotate 1.2.2; 39 found; start..end, strand, type, name):
    195..228     +  protein_bind   loxP: Cre-mediated recombination occurs in the 8-bp core sequence (GCATACAT). Cre recombinase
    355..422     +  misc_RNA       tracrRNA (fragment): trans-activating CRISPR RNA for the Streptococcus pyogenes CRISPR/Cas9 system
    452..470     +  misc_RNA       MS2 stem loop: stem loop that binds the bacteriophage MS2 coat protein
    491..509     +  misc_RNA       MS2 stem loop: stem loop that binds the bacteriophage MS2 coat protein
    561..579     +  misc_RNA       MS2 stem loop: stem loop that binds the bacteriophage MS2 coat protein
    600..618     +  misc_RNA       MS2 stem loop: stem loop that binds the bacteriophage MS2 coat protein
    670..688     +  misc_RNA       MS2 stem loop: stem loop that binds the bacteriophage MS2 coat protein
    709..727     +  misc_RNA       MS2 stem loop: stem loop that binds the bacteriophage MS2 coat protein
    779..797     +  misc_RNA       MS2 stem loop: stem loop that binds the bacteriophage MS2 coat protein
    818..836     +  misc_RNA       MS2 stem loop: stem loop that binds the bacteriophage MS2 coat protein
    888..906     +  misc_RNA       MS2 stem loop: stem loop that binds the bacteriophage MS2 coat protein
    927..945     +  misc_RNA       MS2 stem loop: stem loop that binds the bacteriophage MS2 coat protein
    997..1015    +  misc_RNA       MS2 stem loop: stem loop that binds the bacteriophage MS2 coat protein
   1036..1054    +  misc_RNA       MS2 stem loop: stem loop that binds the bacteriophage MS2 coat protein
   1106..1124    +  misc_RNA       MS2 stem loop: stem loop that binds the bacteriophage MS2 coat protein
   1145..1163    +  misc_RNA       MS2 stem loop: stem loop that binds the bacteriophage MS2 coat protein
   1198..1215    +  misc_RNA       gRNA scaffold (fragment): guide RNA scaffold for the Streptococcus pyogenes CRISPR/Cas9 system
   1367..1670    +  enhancer       CMV enhancer: human cytomegalovirus immediate early enhancer
   1671..1874    +  promoter       CMV promoter: human cytomegalovirus (CMV) immediate early promoter
   1908..2504    +  CDS            PuroR: puromycin N-acetyltransferase; pac from Streptomyces alboniger; confers resistance to puromycin
   2580..3281    +  CDS            TagBFP: monomeric blue fluorescent protein mammalian codon-optimized
   3301..3334    +  protein_bind   loxP: Cre-mediated recombination occurs in the 8-bp core sequence (GCATACAT). Cre recombinase
   3367..3390    +  misc_feature   MCS (fragment): pBluescript multiple cloning site
   3390..3978    +  misc_feature   WPRE: woodchuck hepatitis virus posttranscriptional regulatory element
   3979..3998    +  misc_feature   MCS (fragment): pBluescript multiple cloning site
   4000..4500    +  CDS            nef (fragment): NEF_HV1LA - Experimental evidence at protein level: Swiss-Prot protein existence level 1. Extracellular Nef protein targets CD4(+) T-lymphocytes for apoptosis by interacting with CXCR4 surface receptors. From Human immunodeficiency virus type 1 group M subtype B (isolate Lai) (HIV-1).
   4507..4687    +  LTR            5' LTR (truncated): truncated 5' long terminal repeat (LTR) from HIV-1
   4749..5337    -  rep_origin     ori: high-copy-number ColE1/pMB1/pBR322/pUC origin of replication
   5508..6368    -  CDS            AmpR: β-lactamase; bla; confers resistance to ampicillin, carbenicillin, and related antibiotics
   6369..6473    -  promoter       AmpR promoter: bla
   6532..6584    -  misc_feature   bom (fragment): basis of mobility region from pBR322
   6739..7118    +  enhancer       CMV enhancer: human cytomegalovirus immediate early enhancer
   7119..7318    +  promoter       CMV promoter: human cytomegalovirus (CMV) immediate early promoter
   7336..7516    +  LTR            5' LTR (truncated): truncated 5' long terminal repeat (LTR) from HIV-1
   7563..7688    +  misc_feature   HIV-1 Ψ: packaging signal of human immunodeficiency virus type 1
   7672..8010    +  CDS            HIV-1 gag (fragment): gag protein from human immunodeficiency virus 1; gag
   8185..8418    +  misc_feature   RRE: The Rev response element (RRE) of HIV-1 allows for Rev-dependent mRNA export from the nucleus to the cytoplasm.
   8795..8895    +  CDS            Rev (fragment): human immunodeficiency virus 1 (HIV-1) Rev protein; rev; enhances nuclear export of unspliced and incompletely spliced viral mRNAs
   8945..9062    +  misc_feature   cPPT/CTS: central polypurine tract and central termination sequence of HIV-1
>Addgene plasmid #101153 | sg14x(MS2) MUC4.1 | addgene full sequence | sequence record 193664 | Addgene NGS Result
GATCCGACGCGCCATCTCTAGGCCCGCGCCGGCCCCCTCGCACGGACTTGTGGGAGAAGCTCGGCTACTC
CCCTGCCCCGGTTAATTTGCATATAATATTTCCTAGTAACTATAGAGGCTTAATGTGCGATAAAAGACAG
ATAATCTGTTCTTTTTAATACTAGCTACATTTTACATGATAGGCTTGGATTTCTATAACTTCGTATAGCA
TACATTATACGAAGTTATAAACAGCACAAAAGGAAACTCACCCTAACTGTAAAGTAATTGTGTGTTTTGA
GACTATAAGTATCCCTTGGAGAACCACCTTGTTGGGTAAAGTAGAAAAGGCATAAAGTTTAAGAGCTATG
CTGGAAACAGCATAGCAAGTTTAAATAAGGCTAGTCCGTTATCAACTTGAAAAAGTGGCACCGAGTCGGT
GCGGATCCTAAGGTACCTAATTGCCTAGAAAACATGAGGATCACCCATGTCTGCAGGTCGACTCTAGAAA
ACATGAGGATCACCCATGTCTGCAGTATTCCCGGGTTCATTAGATCCTAAGGTACCTAATTGCCTAGAAA
ACATGAGGATCACCCATGTCTGCAGGTCGACTCTAGAAAACATGAGGATCACCCATGTCTGCAGTATTCC
CGGGTTCATTAGATCCTAAGGTACCTAATTGCCTAGAAAACATGAGGATCACCCATGTCTGCAGGTCGAC
TCCAGAAAACATGAGGATCACCCATGTCTGCAGTATTCCCGGGTTCATTAGATCCTAAGGTACCTAATTG
CCTAGAAAACATGAGGATCACCCATGTCTGCAGGTCGACTCCAGAAAACATGAGGATCACCCATGTCTGC
AGTATTCCCGGGTTCATTAGATCCTAAGGTACCTAATTGCCTAGAAAACATGAGGATCACCCATGTCTGC
AGGTCGACTCTAGAAAACATGAGGATCACCCATGTCTGCAGTATTCCCGGGTTCATTAGATCCTAAGGTA
CCTAATTGCCTAGAAAACATGAGGATCACCCATGTCTGCAGGTCGACTCTAGAAAACATGAGGATCACCC
ATGTCTGCAGTATTCCCGGGTTCATTAGATCCTAAGGTACCTAATTGCCTAGAAAACATGAGGATCACCC
ATGTCTGCAGGTCGACTCCAGAAAACATGAGGATCACCCATGTCTGCAGTATTCCCGGGTTCATTAGATC
TGCGCGCAATAGCAAGTTAAAATAATATTAGTCCGTTTTTAGCGCGTGCGCCAATTCTGCAGGGGCGCCT
TTTTTTATTAGGCGGCCGCGTGGATAACCGTATTACCGCCATGCATTAGTTATTAATAGTAATCAATTAC
GGGGTCATTAGTTCATAGCCCATATATGGAGTTCCGCGTTACATAACTTACGGTAAATGGCCCGCCTGGC
TGACCGCCCAACGACCCCCGCCCATTGACGTCAATAATGACGTATGTTCCCATAGTAACGCCAATAGGGA
CTTTCCATTGACGTCAATGGGTGGAGTATTTACGGTAAACTGCCCACTTGGCAGTACATCAAGTGTATCA
TATGCCAAGTACGCCCCCTATTGACGTCAATGACGGTAAATGGCCCGCCTGGCATTATGCCCAGTACATG
ACCTTATGGGACTTTCCTACTTGGCAGTACATCTACGTATTAGTCATCGCTATTACCATGGTGATGCGGT
TTTGGCAGTACATCAATGGGCGTGGATAGCGGTTTGACTCACGGGGATTTCCAAGTCTCCACCCCATTGA
CGTCAATGGGAGTTTGTTTTGGCACCAAAATCAACGGGACTTTCCAAAATGTCGTAACAACTCCGCCCCA
TTGACGCAAATGGGCGGTAGGCGTGTACGGTGGGAGGTCTATATAAGCAGAGCTGGTTTAGTGAACCGTC
AGATCCGCTAGCCCACCATGACCGAGTACAAGCCCACGGTGCGCCTCGCCACCCGCGACGACGTCCCCCG
GGCCGTACGCACCCTCGCCGCCGCGTTCGCCGACTACCCCGCCACGCGCCACACCGTCGACCCGGACCGC
CACATCGAGCGGGTCACCGAGCTGCAAGAACTCTTCCTCACGCGCGTCGGGCTCGACATCGGCAAGGTGT
GGGTCGCGGACGACGGCGCCGCGGTGGCGGTCTGGACCACGCCGGAGAGCGTCGAAGCGGGGGCGGTGTT
CGCCGAGATCGGCCCGCGCATGGCCGAGTTGAGCGGTTCCCGGCTGGCCGCGCAGCAACAGATGGAAGGC
CTCCTGGCGCCGCACCGGCCCAAGGAGCCCGCGTGGTTCCTGGCCACCGTCGGCGTCTCGCCCGACCACC
AGGGCAAGGGTCTGGGCAGCGCCGTCGTGCTCCCCGGAGTGGAGGCGGCCGAGCGCGCCGGGGTGCCCGC
CTTCCTGGAGACCTCCGCGCCCCGCAACCTCCCCTTCTACGAGCGGCTCGGCTTCACCGTCACCGCCGAC
GTCGAGGTGCCCGAAGGACCGCGCACCTGGTGCATGACCCGCAAGCCCGGTGCCGGATCGGGAGAGGGCA
GAGGAAGTCTGCTAACATGCGGTGACGTCGAGGAGAATCCTGGCCCACCGGTCGCCACCATGAGCGAGCT
GATTAAGGAGAACATGCACATGAAGCTGTACATGGAGGGCACCGTGGACAACCATCACTTCAAGTGCACA
TCCGAGGGCGAAGGCAAGCCCTACGAGGGCACCCAGACCATGAGAATCAAGGTGGTCGAGGGCGGCCCTC
TCCCCTTCGCCTTCGACATCCTGGCTACTAGCTTCCTCTACGGCAGCAAGACCTTCATCAACCACACCCA
GGGCATCCCCGACTTCTTCAAGCAGTCCTTCCCTGAGGGCTTCACATGGGAGAGAGTCACCACATACGAA
GACGGGGGCGTGCTGACCGCTACCCAGGACACCAGCCTCCAGGACGGCTGCCTCATCTACAACGTCAAGA
TCAGAGGGGTGAACTTCACATCCAACGGCCCTGTGATGCAGAAGAAAACACTCGGCTGGGAGGCCTTCAC
CGAGACGCTGTACCCCGCTGACGGCGGCCTGGAAGGCAGAAACGACATGGCCCTGAAGCTCGTGGGCGGG
AGCCATCTGATCGCAAACATCAAGACCACATATAGATCCAAGAAACCCGCTAAGAACCTCAAGATGCCTG
GCGTCTACTATGTGGACTACAGACTGGAAAGAATCAAGGAGGCCAACAACGAGACCTACGTCGAGCAGCA
CGAGGTGGCAGTGGCCAGATACTGCGACCTCCCTAGCAAACTGGGGCACAAGCTTAATTAAGAATTCGTC
GAGGGACCTAATAACTTCGTATAGCATACATTATACGAAGTTATACATGTTTAAGGGTTCCGGTTCCACT
AGGTACAATTCGATATCAAGCTTATCGATAATCAACCTCTGGATTACAAAATTTGTGAAAGATTGACTGG
TATTCTTAACTATGTTGCTCCTTTTACGCTATGTGGATACGCTGCTTTAATGCCTTTGTATCATGCTATT
GCTTCCCGTATGGCTTTCATTTTCTCCTCCTTGTATAAATCCTGGTTGCTGTCTCTTTATGAGGAGTTGT
GGCCCGTTGTCAGGCAACGTGGCGTGGTGTGCACTGTGTTTGCTGACGCAACCCCCACTGGTTGGGGCAT
TGCCACCACCTGTCAGCTCCTTTCCGGGACTTTCGCTTTCCCCCTCCCTATTGCCACGGCGGAACTCATC
GCCGCCTGCCTTGCCCGCTGCTGGACAGGGGCTCGGCTGTTGGGCACTGACAATTCCGTGGTGTTGTCGG
GGAAATCATCGTCCTTTCCTTGGCTGCTCGCCTGTGTTGCCACCTGGATTCTGCGCGGGACGTCCTTCTG
CTACGTCCCTTCGGCCCTCAATCCAGCGGACCTTCCTTCCCGCGGCCTGCTGCCGGCTCTGCGGCCTCTT
CCGCGTCTTCGCCTTCGCCCTCAGACGAGTCGGATCTCCCTTTGGGCCGCCTCCCCGCATCGATACCGTC
GACCTCGATCGAGACCTAGAAAAACATGGAGCAATCACAAGTAGCAATACAGCAGCTACCAATGCTGATT
GTGCCTGGCTAGAAGCACAAGAGGAGGAGGAGGTGGGTTTTCCAGTCACACCTCAGGTACCTTTAAGACC
AATGACTTACAAGGCAGCTGTAGATCTTAGCCACTTTTTAAAAGAAAAGGGGGGACTGGAAGGGCTAATT
CACTCCCAACGAAGACAAGATATCCTTGATCTGTGGATCTACCACACACAAGGCTACTTCCCTGATTGGC
AGAACTACACACCAGGGCCAGGGATCAGATATCCACTGACCTTTGGATGGTGCTACAAGCTAGTACCAGT
TGAGCAAGAGAAGGTAGAAGAAGCCAATGAAGGAGAGAACACCCGCTTGTTACACCCTGTGAGCCTGCAT
GGGATGGATGACCCGGAGAGAGAAGTATTAGAGTGGAGGTTTGACAGCCGCCTAGCATTTCATCACATGG
CCCGAGAGCTGCATCCGGACTGTACTGGGTCTCTCTGGTTAGACCAGATCTGAGCCTGGGAGCTCTCTGG
CTAACTAGGGAACCCACTGCTTAAGCCTCAATAAAGCTTGCCTTGAGTGCTTCAAGTAGTGTGTGCCCGT
CTGTTGTGTGACTCTGGTAACTAGAGATCCCTCAGACCCTTTTAGTCAGTGTGGAAAATCTCTAGCAGCA
TGTGAGCAAAAGGCCAGCAAAAGGCCAGGAACCGTAAAAAGGCCGCGTTGCTGGCGTTTTTCCATAGGCT
CCGCCCCCCTGACGAGCATCACAAAAATCGACGCTCAAGTCAGAGGTGGCGAAACCCGACAGGACTATAA
AGATACCAGGCGTTTCCCCCTGGAAGCTCCCTCGTGCGCTCTCCTGTTCCGACCCTGCCGCTTACCGGAT
ACCTGTCCGCCTTTCTCCCTTCGGGAAGCGTGGCGCTTTCTCATAGCTCACGCTGTAGGTATCTCAGTTC
GGTGTAGGTCGTTCGCTCCAAGCTGGGCTGTGTGCACGAACCCCCCGTTCAGCCCGACCGCTGCGCCTTA
TCCGGTAACTATCGTCTTGAGTCCAACCCGGTAAGACACGACTTATCGCCACTGGCAGCAGCCACTGGTA
ACAGGATTAGCAGAGCGAGGTATGTAGGCGGTGCTACAGAGTTCTTGAAGTGGTGGCCTAACTACGGCTA
CACTAGAAGAACAGTATTTGGTATCTGCGCTCTGCTGAAGCCAGTTACCTTCGGAAAAAGAGTTGGTAGC
TCTTGATCCGGCAAACAAACCACCGCTGGTAGCGGTGGTTTTTTTGTTTGCAAGCAGCAGATTACGCGCA
GAAAAAAAGGATCTCAAGAAGATCCTTTGATCTTTTCTACGGGGTCTGACGCTCAGTGGAACGAAAACTC
ACGTTAAGGGATTTTGGTCATGAGATTATCAAAAAGGATCTTCACCTAGATCCTTTTAAATTAAAAATGA
AGTTTTAAATCAATCTAAAGTATATATGAGTAAACTTGGTCTGACAGTTACCAATGCTTAATCAGTGAGG
CACCTATCTCAGCGATCTGTCTATTTCGTTCATCCATAGTTGCCTGACTCCCCGTCGTGTAGATAACTAC
GATACGGGAGGGCTTACCATCTGGCCCCAGTGCTGCAATGATACCGCGAGACCCACGCTCACCGGCTCCA
GATTTATCAGCAATAAACCAGCCAGCCGGAAGGGCCGAGCGCAGAAGTGGTCCTGCAACTTTATCCGCCT
CCATCCAGTCTATTAATTGTTGCCGGGAAGCTAGAGTAAGTAGTTCGCCAGTTAATAGTTTGCGCAACGT
TGTTGCCATTGCTACAGGCATCGTGGTGTCACGCTCGTCGTTTGGTATGGCTTCATTCAGCTCCGGTTCC
CAACGATCAAGGCGAGTTACATGATCCCCCATGTTGTGCAAAAAAGCGGTTAGCTCCTTCGGTCCTCCGA
TCGTTGTCAGAAGTAAGTTGGCCGCAGTGTTATCACTCATGGTTATGGCAGCACTGCATAATTCTCTTAC
TGTCATGCCATCCGTAAGATGCTTTTCTGTGACTGGTGAGTACTCAACCAAGTCATTCTGAGAATAGTGT
ATGCGGCGACCGAGTTGCTCTTGCCCGGCGTCAATACGGGATAATACCGCGCCACATAGCAGAACTTTAA
AAGTGCTCATCATTGGAAAACGTTCTTCGGGGCGAAAACTCTCAAGGATCTTACCGCTGTTGAGATCCAG
TTCGATGTAACCCACTCGTGCACCCAACTGATCTTCAGCATCTTTTACTTTCACCAGCGTTTCTGGGTGA
GCAAAAACAGGAAGGCAAAATGCCGCAAAAAAGGGAATAAGGGCGACACGGAAATGTTGAATACTCATAC
TCTTCCTTTTTCAATATTATTGAAGCATTTATCAGGGTTATTGTCTCATGAGCGGATACATATTTGAATG
TATTTAGAAAAATAAACAAATAGGGGTTCCGCGCACATTTCCCCGAAAAGTGCCACCTGACGTCGACGGA
TCGGGAGATCTCCCGATCCCCTATGGTGCACTCTCAGTACAATCTGCTCTGATGCCGCATAGTTAAGCCA
GTATCTGCTCCCTGCTTGTGTGTTGGAGGTCGCTGAGTAGTGCGCGAGCAAAATTTAAGCTACAACAAGG
CAAGGCTTGACCGACAATTGCATGAAGAATCTGCTTAGGGTTAGGCGTTTTGCGCTGCTTCGCGATGTAC
GGGCCAGATATACGCGTTGACATTGATTATTGACTAGTTATTAATAGTAATCAATTACGGGGTCATTAGT
TCATAGCCCATATATGGAGTTCCGCGTTACATAACTTACGGTAAATGGCCCGCCTGGCTGACCGCCCAAC
GACCCCCGCCCATTGACGTCAATAATGACGTATGTTCCCATAGTAACGCCAATAGGGACTTTCCATTGAC
GTCAATGGGTGGAGTATTTACGGTAAACTGCCCACTTGGCAGTACATCAAGTGTATCATATGCCAAGTAC
GCCCCCTATTGACGTCAATGACGGTAAATGGCCCGCCTGGCATTATGCCCAGTACATGACCTTATGGGAC
TTTCCTACTTGGCAGTACATCTACGTATTAGTCATCGCTATTACCATGGTGATGCGGTTTTGGCAGTACA
TCAATGGGCGTGGATAGCGGTTTGACTCACGGGGATTTCCAAGTCTCCACCCCATTGACGTCAATGGGAG
TTTGTTTTGGCACCAAAATCAACGGGACTTTCCAAAATGTCGTAACAACTCCGCCCCATTGACGCAAATG
GGCGGTAGGCGTGTACGGTGGGAGGTCTATATAAGCAGCGCGTTTTGCCTGTACTGGGTCTCTCTGGTTA
GACCAGATCTGAGCCTGGGAGCTCTCTGGCTAACTAGGGAACCCACTGCTTAAGCCTCAATAAAGCTTGC
CTTGAGTGCTTCAAGTAGTGTGTGCCCGTCTGTTGTGTGACTCTGGTAACTAGAGATCCCTCAGACCCTT
TTAGTCAGTGTGGAAAATCTCTAGCAGTGGCGCCCGAACAGGGACTTGAAAGCGAAAGGGAAACCAGAGG
AGCTCTCTCGACGCAGGACTCGGCTTGCTGAAGCGCGCACGGCAAGAGGCGAGGGGCGGCGACTGGTGAG
TACGCCAAAAATTTTGACTAGCGGAGGCTAGAAGGAGAGAGATGGGTGCGAGAGCGTCAGTATTAAGCGG
GGGAGAATTAGATCGCGATGGGAAAAAATTCGGTTAAGGCCAGGGGGAAAGAAAAAATATAAATTAAAAC
ATATAGTATGGGCAAGCAGGGAGCTAGAACGATTCGCAGTTAATCCTGGCCTGTTAGAAACATCAGAAGG
CTGTAGACAAATACTGGGACAGCTACAACCATCCCTTCAGACAGGATCAGAAGAACTTAGATCATTATAT
AATACAGTAGCAACCCTCTATTGTGTGCATCAAAGGATAGAGATAAAAGACACCAAGGAAGCTTTAGACA
AGATAGAGGAAGAGCAAAACAAAAGTAAGACCACCGCACAGCAAGCGGCCGGCCGCTGATCTTCAGACCT
GGAGGAGGAGATATGAGGGACAATTGGAGAAGTGAATTATATAAATATAAAGTAGTAAAAATTGAACCAT
TAGGAGTAGCACCCACCAAGGCAAAGAGAAGAGTGGTGCAGAGAGAAAAAAGAGCAGTGGGAATAGGAGC
TTTGTTCCTTGGGTTCTTGGGAGCAGCAGGAAGCACTATGGGCGCAGCGTCAATGACGCTGACGGTACAG
GCCAGACAATTATTGTCTGGTATAGTGCAGCAGCAGAACAATTTGCTGAGGGCTATTGAGGCGCAACAGC
ATCTGTTGCAACTCACAGTCTGGGGCATCAAGCAGCTCCAGGCAAGAATCCTGGCTGTGGAAAGATACCT
AAAGGATCAACAGCTCCTGGGGATTTGGGGTTGCTCTGGAAAACTCATTTGCACCACTGCTGTGCCTTGG
AATGCTAGTTGGAGTAATAAATCTCTGGAACAGATTTGGAATCACACGACCTGGATGGAGTGGGACAGAG
AAATTAACAATTACACAAGCTTAATACACTCCTTAATTGAAGAATCGCAAAACCAGCAAGAAAAGAATGA
ACAAGAATTATTGGAATTAGATAAATGGGCAAGTTTGTGGAATTGGTTTAACATAACAAATTGGCTGTGG
TATATAAAATTATTCATAATGATAGTAGGAGGCTTGGTAGGTTTAAGAATAGTTTTTGCTGTACTTTCTA
TAGTGAATAGAGTTAGGCAGGGATATTCACCATTATCGTTTCAGACCCACCTCCCAACCCCGAGGGGACC
CGACAGGCCCGAAGGAATAGAAGAAGAAGGTGGAGAGAGAGACAGAGACAGATCCATTCGATTAGTGAAC
GGATCGGCACTGCGTGCGCCAATTCTGCAGACAAATGGCAGTATTCATCCACAATTTTAAAAGAAAAGGG
GGGATTGGGGGGTACAGTGCAGGGGAAAGAATAGTAGACATAATAGCAACAGACATACAAACTAAAGAAT
TACAAAAACAAATTACAAAAATTCAAAATTTTCGGGTTTATTACAGGGACAGCAGAGATCCAGTTTGGTT
AGTACCGGGCCCGCTCTAGA
